Addgene plasmid #21192: LZRS-Mek2-KW71 (KW6)
Depositing lab: Paul Khavari. Depositing organization: Stanford University.
Backbone
  Vector backbone: LZRS-RfA
  Backbone size w/o insert (bp): 11100
  Vector type: Retroviral
  Selectable markers: Puromycin
Growth in bacteria
  Bacterial resistance: Ampicillin, 100 μg/mL
  Growth temperature: 37°C
  Growth strain: Stbl3
  Growth instructions: STBL2
  Copy number: Low Copy
Gene/Insert
  Gene/Insert name: Mek2
  Species: H. sapiens (human)
  Insert size (bp): 1200
  Mutation: KW71, constitutive active
  Entrez Gene: MAP2K2 (a.k.a. CFC4, MAPKK2, MEK2, MKK2, PRKMK2)
  Cloning method: Gateway Cloning; 5′ cloning site attR (not destroyed); 3′ cloning site attR (not destroyed)
  Sequencing primers: 5′ TGGATACACGCCGCCCACGTG; 3′ ATCGTCGACCACTGTGCTGG
Resource information
  A portion of this plasmid was derived from a plasmid made by: From Natalie G. Ahn, Mansour et. al. Cell Growth & Diff 1996; 7:243-250
Terms and licenses: Academic/Nonprofit Terms; Industry Terms: Not Available to Industry
Depositor comments: Constitutive active protein has the following aa sequence deleted - EQQKKRLE, residues 48 to 55.
How to cite: LZRS-Mek2-KW71 (KW6) was a gift from Paul Khavari (Addgene plasmid # 21192 ; http://n2t.net/addgene:21192 ; RRID:Addgene_21192)
