[The description below was written by a language model from this plasmid's Addgene catalogue record.]
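Description:
LZRS-Mek2-KW71 (KW6) is a retroviral expression plasmid built on LZRS-RfA, a Gateway destination version of the LZRS backbone of about 11.1 kb. It carries a roughly 1.2 kb human MEK2 (MAP2K2) coding sequence. The insert was introduced by Gateway recombination, and the record lists attR sites at both the 5′ and 3′ junctions as not destroyed. The plasmid is maintained in bacteria under ampicillin selection at low copy number. It is propagated in recombination-deficient strains of the Stbl type, which are commonly chosen to keep repeat-containing retroviral vectors stable. Puromycin is the recorded selectable marker for mammalian cells. No feature table accompanies the entry, so the promoter driving MEK2, the origin of replication and the arrangement of the viral elements are not stated. In retroviral vectors of this kind the transgene normally sits between long terminal repeats alongside a packaging signal, so that the transcript can be packaged into viral particles in producer cells.

The payload is the KW71 mutant of MEK2, described as constitutively active. According to the depositor's comment, the activating change is an internal deletion of eight amino acids spanning residues 48 to 55 in the N-terminal part of the protein. This portion of the construct was derived from an earlier plasmid made in another laboratory. MEK2 is the dual-specificity kinase that phosphorylates ERK in the Ras–Raf–MEK–ERK cascade, so a constitutively active form should drive downstream signalling without upstream input. The record gives no specific application. The design fits retroviral delivery and stable expression of activated MEK2 in mammalian cells to study the consequences of sustained MAPK pathway activation.
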