>Addgene plasmid #21192 | LZRS-Mek2-KW71 (KW6) | addgene partial sequence | sequence record 26977 | LZRS-F 5'-TGGATACACGCCGCCCACGTG-3'
GCNNTAGGNCACAGGGNGACATCCTCTGACTGCCGGATCCCAGNTGTGGTGGTACGGGAATCACAAGTTT
GTACAAAAAAGNAGGCTTTAAAGGAACCAATTCAGTCGACTGGATCCATGCTGGCCCGGAGGAAGCCGGT
GCTGCCGGCGCTCACCATCAACCCTACCATCGCCGAGGGCCCATCCCCTACCAGCGAGGGAGCATCCGAG
GCAAACCTGGTGGACCTGCAGAAGAAGCTGGAGGAGCTGGAACTTGACGCCTTTCTCACCCAGAAAGCCA
AGGTTGGCGAACTCAAAGACGATGACTTCGAAAGGATCTCAGAGCTGGGCGCGGGCAACGGCGGGGTGGT
CACCAAAGTCCAGCACAGACCCTCGGGCCTCATCATGGCCAGGAAGCTGATCCACCTTGAGATCAAGCCG
GCCATCCGGAACCAGATCATCCGCGAGCTGCAGGTCCTGCACGAATGCAACTCGCCGTACATCGTGGGCT
TCTACGGGGCCTTCTACAGTGACGGGGAGATCAGCATTTGCATGGAACACATGGACGGCGGCTCCCTGGA
CCAGGTGCTGAAAGAGGCCAAGAGGATTCCCGAGGAGATCCTGGGGAAAGTCAGCATCGCGGTTCTCCGG
GGCTTGGCGTACCTCCTAGAGAAGCACCAGATCATGCACCGAGATGTGAAGCCCTCCAACATCCTCGTGA
ACTCTAGAGGGGAGATCAAGCTGTGTGACTTCGGGGTGAGCGGCCAGCTCATAGACGACATGGCCAACGA
CTTCGTGGGCACGCGCTCNTACATGGCTCCGGAGCGGTTGCAGGCACACTTACNNGTGCAGTCGGACTCT
GGAGNTGGCCTGTCCTGGTGAACTGCCGTGGAAGTACCATCCCCGCCANGC
