>Addgene plasmid #21192 | LZRS-Mek2-KW71 (KW6) | addgene partial sequence | sequence record 26978 | 21192 with pBR322-F 5'-GGGAAACGCCTGGTATCTTT
GCGTCGATTTTTGTGATGCTCGTCAGGGGGGCGGAGCCTATGGAAAAACGCCAGCAACGCGGCCTTTTTA
CGGTTCCTGGCCTTTTGCTGGCCTTTTGCTCACATGTTCTTTCCTGCGTTATCCCCTGATTCTGTGGATA
ACCGTATTACCGCCTTTGAGTGAGCTGATACCGCTCGCCGCAGCCGAACGACCGAGCGCAGCGAGTCAGT
GAGCGAGGAAGCGGAAGAGCGCCCAATACGCAAACCGCCTCTCCCCGCGCGTTGGCCGATTCATTAATGC
AACTATGGCCATTTAATGTAAATACTTAAGAAAAAAAACCAAATTAATTTTGATACATGCTGCATGTGAA
AGACCCCCGCTGACGGGTAGTCAATCACTCAGAGGAGACCCTCCCAAGGAACAGCGAGACCACAAGTCGG
ATGCAACTGCAAGAGGGTTTATTGGATACACGGGTACCCGGGCGACTCAGTCAATCGGAGGACTGGCGCC
CCGAGTGAGGGGTTGTGGGCTCTTTTATTGAGCTCGGGGAGCAGAAGCGCGCGAACAGAAGCGAGAAGCG
AACTGATTGGTTAGTTCAAATAAGGCACAGGGTCATTTCAGGTCCTTGGGGCACCCTGGAAACATCTGAT
GGTTCTCTAGAAACTGCTGAGGGCTGGACCGCATCTGGGGACCATCTGTTCTTGGCCCTGAGCCGGGGCA
GGA
